Addgene plasmid #237964: TRAV9-1
Purpose: Encodes TRAV9-1 allele, P2A, and TRBC to generate TCRs via cloning
Depositing lab: Michael Birnbaum. Depositing organization: Massachusetts Institute of Technology. Publication: Scalable TCR synthesis and screening enable antigen reactivity mapping in vitiligo. Gaglione SA, Mukkamala RS, Krishna C, Smith BE, Wadsworth MH 2nd, Jelinsky SA, Perez CR, Schmidt-Hong L, Katz EL, Gellatly KJ, Ali LR, Shen J, Holec PV, Zhao QH, Chan AO, Xu EJK, Kravarik KM, Guzova JA, Dobson CS, Singh H, Garber M, Dougan M, Dougan SK, Harris JE, Winkler A, Birnbaum ME. Immunity. 2026 Feb 10;59(2):477-493.e9. doi: 10.1016/j.immuni.2026.01.001. Epub 2026 Jan 28. PubMed 41610844.
Backbone
  Vector backbone: pTwist Kan High Copy v2
  Backbone manufacturer: Twist
  Backbone size w/o insert (bp): 2255
  Vector type: Synthetic Biology
Growth in bacteria
  Bacterial resistance: Kanamycin, 50 μg/mL
  Growth temperature: 37°C
  Growth strain: DH5alpha
  Copy number: High Copy
Gene/Insert
  Gene/Insert name: TRBC-P2A-TRAV9-1
  Species: H. sapiens (human)
  Insert size (bp): 948
  Mutation: None
  Entrez Gene: TRAV9-1 (a.k.a. TCRAV9S1, TRAV91)
  Cloning method: Unknown
Terms and licenses: Academic/Nonprofit Terms; Industry Terms: Not Available to Industry
Depositor comments: Please visit https://doi.org/10.1101/2025.04.24.649726 for bioRxiv preprint.
How to cite: TRAV9-1 was a gift from Michael Birnbaum (Addgene plasmid # 237964 ; http://n2t.net/addgene:237964 ; RRID:Addgene_237964)
