[The description below was written by a language model from this plasmid's Addgene catalogue record and pLannotate feature annotations shown in this document.]
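Description:
TRAV9-1 is a small synthetic-biology parts plasmid built on the commercial pTwist Kan High Copy v2 cloning backbone and intended for propagation in E. coli rather than for direct expression in mammalian cells. The sequenced construct is about 3.2 kb. It is maintained by a high-copy ColE1/pUC-type origin of replication and selected with kanamycin through an aminoglycoside phosphotransferase (KanR) gene. Short annotated fragments of rop and lacZα appear to be backbone remnants with no functional role.

The payload is a 948 bp human insert arranged as TRBC-P2A-TRAV9-1. The feature table identifies a T cell receptor beta constant region (matched to TRBC2), followed by a gap that corresponds in position to the P2A element named in the record. After this comes a segment annotated by homology as a rabbit TCR alpha variable fragment, which is almost certainly the automated tool's closest database match for the human TRAV9-1 variable gene segment rather than a genuine rabbit sequence. P2A is a self-cleaving peptide that lets two polypeptides be produced from one open reading frame. Joining the end of a beta chain to the start of an alpha chain in this way provides the invariant middle section of a bicistronic TCR beta-P2A-alpha cassette.

No promoter, polyadenylation signal or complete TCR chain is annotated, consistent with use as a modular building block. According to the record, the plasmid supplies the TRAV9-1 allele, P2A and TRBC for generating TCRs via cloning, as part of a scalable TCR synthesis and screening workflow. Presumably it is combined with other TCR segments, but the cloning method is listed as unknown and the destination vector is not stated.
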