Features (pLannotate 1.2.2; 6 found; start..end, strand, type, name):
    245..833     -  rep_origin     ori: high-copy-number ColE1/pMB1/pBR322/pUC origin of replication
   1014..1823    -  CDS            KanR: aminoglycoside phosphotransferase; aph(3')-Ia; confers resistance to kanamycin in bacteria or G418 (Geneticin®) in eukaryotes
   1930..1971    +  CDS            rop (fragment): Rop protein, which maintains plasmids at low copy number; rop
   2160..2203    -  CDS            lacZα (fragment): LacZα fragment of β-galactosidase; lacZ fragment
   2282..2794    +  CDS            TRBC2: TRBC2_HUMAN - Also known as TCRBC2 From Homo sapiens (Human).
   2915..3178    +  CDS            TVA1_RABIT (fragment): Experimental evidence at protein level: Swiss-Prot protein existence level 1. From Oryctolagus cuniculus (Rabbit).
>Addgene plasmid #237964 | TRAV9-1 | addgene full sequence | sequence record 475813 | Addgene NGS Result
AGGCTAGGTGGAGGCTCAGTGATGATAAGTCTGCGATGGTGGATGCATGTGTCATGGTCATAGCTGTTTC
CTGTGTGAAATTGTTATCCGCTCAGAGGGCACAATCCTATTCCGCGCTATCCGACAATCTCCAAGACATT
AGGTGGAGTTCAGTTCGGCGTATGGCATATGTCGCTGGAAAGAACATGTGAGCAAAAGGCCAGCAAAAGG
CCAGGAACCGTAAAAAGGCCGCGTTGCTGGCGTTTTTCCATAGGCTCCGCCCCCCTGACGAGCATCACAA
AAATCGACGCTCAAGTCAGAGGTGGCGAAACCCGACAGGACTATAAAGATACCAGGCGTTTCCCCCTGGA
AGCTCCCTCGTGCGCTCTCCTGTTCCGACCCTGCCGCTTACCGGATACCTGTCCGCCTTTCTCCCTTCGG
GAAGCGTGGCGCTTTCTCATAGCTCACGCTGTAGGTATCTCAGTTCGGTGTAGGTCGTTCGCTCCAAGCT
GGGCTGTGTGCACGAACCCCCCGTTCAGCCCGACCGCTGCGCCTTATCCGGTAACTATCGTCTTGAGTCC
AACCCGGTAAGACACGACTTATCGCCACTGGCAGCAGCCACTGGTAACAGGATTAGCAGAGCGAGGTATG
TAGGCGGTGCTACAGAGTTCTTGAAGTGGTGGCCTAACTACGGCTACACTAGAAGAACAGTATTTGGTAT
CTGCGCTCTGCTGAAGCCAGTTACCTTCGGAAAAAGAGTTGGTAGCTCTTGATCCGGCAAACAAACCACC
GCTGGTAGCGGTGGTTTTTTTGTTTGCAAGCAGCAGATTACGCGCAGAAAAAAAGGATCTCAAGAAGAAG
ATCCTTTGATCTTTTCTACGGGGTCTGACGCTCAGTGGAACGAAAACTCACGTTAAGGGATTTTGGTCAT
GAGATTATCAAAAAGGATCTTCACCTAGATCCTTTTAAATTAAAAATGAAGTTTTAAATCAAGCCCAATC
TGAATAATGTTACAACCAATTAACCAATTCTGATTAGAAAAACTCATCGAGCATCAAATGAAACTGCAAT
TTATTCATATCAGGATTATCAATACCATATTTTTGAAAAAGCCGTTTCTGTAATGAAGGAGAAAACTCAC
CGAGGCAGTTCCATAGGATGGCAAGATCCTGGTATCGGTCTGCGATTCCGACTCGTCCAACATCAATACA
ACCTATTAATTTCCCCTCGTCAAAAATAAGGTTATCAAGTGAGAAATCACCATGAGTGACGACTGAATCC
GGTGAGAATGGCAAAAGTTTATGCATTTCTTTCCAGACTTGTTCAACAGGCCAGCCATTACGCTCGTCAT
CAAAATCACTCGCATCAACCAAACCGTTATTCATTCGTGATTGCGCCTGAGCAAGACGAAATACGCGATC
GCTGTTAAAAGGACAATTACAAACAGGAATCGAATGCAACCGGCGCAGGAACACTGCCAGCGCATCAACA
ATATTTTCACCTGAATCAGGATATTCTTCTAATACCTGGAATGCTGTTTTTCCGGGGATCGCAGTGGTGA
GTAACCATGCATCATCAGGAGTACGGATAAAATGCTTGATGGTCGGAAGAGGCATAAATTCCGTCAGCCA
GTTTAGTCTGACCATCTCATCTGTAACATCATTGGCAACGCTACCTTTGCCATGTTTCAGAAACAACTCT
GGCGCATCGGGCTTCCCATACAAGCGATAGATTGTCGCACCTGATTGCCCGACATTATCGCGAGCCCATT
TATACCCATATAAATCAGCATCCATGTTGGAATTTAATCGCGGCCTCGACGTTTCCCGTTGAATATGGCT
CATAACACCCCTTGTATTACTGTTTATGTAAGCAGACAGTTTTATTGTTCATGATGATATATTTTTATCT
TGTGCAATGTAACATCAGAGATTTTGAGACACGGGCCAGAGCTGCATCGCGCGTTTCGGTGATGACGGTG
AAAACCTCTGACACATGCAGCTCCCGGGACGGTCACAGCTTGTCTGTAAGCGGATGCCGGGAGCAGACAA
GCCCGTCAGGGCGCGTCAGCGGGTGTTGGCTGTTGTTTGTCGCATTATACGAGCGTCCAGGTTGGGATAC
CTGAAACAAAACCCATCGTACGGCCAAGGAAGTCTCCAATAACTGTGATCCACCACAAGCGCCAGGGTTT
TCCCAGTCACGACGTTGTAAAACGACGGCCAGTCATGCATAATCCGCACGCATCTGGAATAAGGAAGTGC
CATTCCGCCTGACCTCTCGAGTAATAGAGACCCGTCTCACGCCAGAGGTCGCTGTGTTTGAGCCATCAGA
AGCAGAGATCTCCCACACCCAAAAGGCCACACTGGTGTGCCTGGCCACAGGCTTCTACCCCGACCACGTG
GAGCTGAGCTGGTGGGTGAATGGGAAGGAGGTGCACAGTGGGGTCAGCACAGACCCGCAGCCCCTCAAGG
AGCAGCCCGCCCTCAATGACTCCAGATACTGCCTGAGCAGCCGCCTGAGAGTCTCGGCCACCTTCTGGCA
GAACCCCCGCAACCACTTCCGCTGTCAAGTCCAGTTCTACGGGCTCTCGGAGAATGACGAGTGGACCCAG
GATAGGGCCAAACCTGTCACCCAGATCGTCAGCGCCGAGGCCTGGGGTAGAGCAGACTGTGGCTTCACCT
CCGAGTCTTACCAGCAAGGGGTCCTGTCTGCCACCATCCTCTATGAGATCTTGCTAGGGAAGGCCACCTT
GTATGCCGTGCTGGTCAGTGCCCTCGTGCTGATGGCCATGGTCAAGAGAAAGGATTCCAGAGGCGGAAGT
GGAGCAACCAATTTCTCCTTGCTGAAGCAGGCCGGTGACGTTGAGGAAAACCCAGGACCAATGAACAGCT
CTCCAGGACCAGCGATTGCACTATTCTTAATGTTTGGGGGAATCAATGGAGATTCAGTGGTCCAGACAGA
AGGCCAAGTGCTCCCCTCTGAAGGGGATTCCCTGATTGTGAACTGCTCCTATGAAACCACACAGTACCCT
TCCCTTTTTTGGTATGTCCAATATCCTGGAGAAGGTCCACAGCTCCACCTGAAAGCCATGAAGGCCAATG
ACAAGGGAAGGAACAAAGGTTTTGAAGCCATGTACCGTAAAGAAACCACTTCTTTCCACTTGGAGAAAGA
CTCAGTTCAAGAGTCAGACTCCGCGGTAGGAGACGCGGTCTCAAAACCTCGAG
